Addgene plasmid #226896: pAM252
Purpose: MBP-Pex15(1-327)-PSP-GSS-FLAG-6xHis
Depositing lab: Andreas Martin. Depositing organization: University of California, Berkeley. Publication: The AAA+ ATPase Msp1 is a processive protein translocase with robust unfoldase activity. Castanzo DT, LaFrance B, Martin A. Proc Natl Acad Sci U S A. 2020 Jun 30;117(26):14970-14977. doi: 10.1073/pnas.1920109117. Epub 2020 Jun 15. PubMed 32541053.
Backbone
  Vector backbone: pET-DUET
  Vector type: Bacterial Expression
Growth in bacteria
  Bacterial resistance: Ampicillin, 100 μg/mL
  Growth temperature: 37°C
  Growth strain: DH5alpha
  Copy number: High Copy
Gene/Insert
  Gene/Insert name: pex15
  Species: S. cerevisiae (budding yeast)
  Mutation: Pex15(aa 1-327))
  Entrez Gene: PEX15 (a.k.a. YOL044W, PAS21)
  Promoter: T7
  Tag / fusion protein: prescission -GSS-FLAG-6xHis (C terminal on insert); MBP (N terminal on insert)
  Cloning method: Unknown
  Sequencing primers: 5′ T7
Terms and licenses: Academic/Nonprofit Terms; Industry Terms: Not Available to Industry
How to cite: pAM252 was a gift from Andreas Martin (Addgene plasmid # 226896 ; http://n2t.net/addgene:226896 ; RRID:Addgene_226896)
