[The description below was written by a language model from this plasmid's Addgene catalogue record and pLannotate feature annotations shown in this document.]
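Description:
pAM252 is a bacterial expression plasmid of about 7.2 kb, catalogued as built on a pET-DUET backbone, for producing a tagged fragment of the Saccharomyces cerevisiae peroxisomal membrane protein Pex15 in E. coli. It is propagated through a ColE1/pBR322-type origin and selected with ampicillin via the β-lactamase gene. The feature table also shows the bom site and the rop gene, which normally restrains copy number, although the catalogue entry lists the plasmid as high copy. An f1 origin and short remnants of a tetracycline resistance gene are carried over from the backbone lineage and have no stated role here.

The single annotated expression cassette is driven by a T7 promoter followed by a lac operator and the phage T7 gene 10 ribosome binding site. The plasmid-borne lacI gene supplies repressor, so expression is IPTG-inducible in hosts that provide T7 RNA polymerase. The open reading frame begins with a cytosolic maltose binding protein lacking its signal sequence, fused to Pex15 residues 1–327. According to the catalogue entry, this is followed by a PreScission protease site, a GSS linker, a FLAG epitope and a 6xHis tag, and a T7 terminator closes the unit. The automated annotation labels the short C-terminal matches as a 3xFLAG fragment and a SET1 fragment; the first is consistent with a single FLAG epitope, and the second is probably a spurious hit in the tag region.

MBP commonly aids solubility and allows amylose affinity capture, while the C-terminal tags allow nickel or anti-FLAG purification and detection. The associated publication concerns the AAA+ ATPase Msp1 acting as a protein translocase and unfoldase, so this fusion was presumably made as a recombinant protein for that biochemical work, although the record does not state its exact role.
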