Features (pLannotate 1.2.2; 20 found; start..end, strand, type, name):
      3..27      +  protein_bind   lac operator: The lac repressor binds to the lac operator to inhibit transcription in E. coli. This inhibition can be relieved by adding lactose or isopropyl-β-D-thiogalactopyranoside (IPTG). lac repressor encoded by lacI
     42..64      +  RBS            RBS: efficient ribosome binding site from bacteriophage T7 gene 10 (Olins and Rangwala, 1989)
     74..1165    +  CDS            MBP: maltose binding protein from E. coli; malE (mutated); This version of the gene does not encode a signal sequence, so MBP will remain in the cytosol.
   1175..2155    +  CDS            PEX15 (fragment): PEX15_YEAST - Also known as PAS21. Experimental evidence at protein level: Swiss-Prot protein existence level 1. Essential for the biogenesis of peroxisomes. Has a role in anchoring PEX6 onto the peroxisomal membrane. From Saccharomyces cerevisiae (strain ATCC 204508 / S288c) (Baker's yeast).
   2195..2212    +  CDS            3xFLAG (fragment): three tandem FLAG® epitope tags, followed by an enterokinase cleavage site
   2246..2263    +  CDS            SET1 (fragment): solubility-enhancement tag derived from T7 phage gene 10B
   2271..2318    +  terminator     T7 terminator: transcription terminator for bacteriophage T7 RNA polymerase
   2355..2810    +  rep_origin     f1 ori (sequence partly withheld): f1 bacteriophage origin of replication; arrow indicates direction of (+) strand synthesis
   2925..3785    -  CDS            AmpR: β-lactamase; bla; confers resistance to ampicillin, carbenicillin, and related antibiotics
   3786..3878    -  promoter       AmpR promoter: bla
   3959..4547    +  rep_origin     ori: high-copy-number ColE1/pMB1/pBR322/pUC origin of replication
   4733..4872    -  misc_feature   bom: basis of mobility region from pBR322
   4974..5165    -  CDS            rop: Rop protein, which maintains plasmids at low copy number; rop
   5182..5562    +  CDS            YPB1_ECOLX: Protein predicted: Swiss-Prot protein existence level 4. From Escherichia coli.
   5624..5688    -  CDS            TcR (fragment): tetracycline efflux protein; tet; confers resistance to tetracycline
   5703..5724    -  protein_bind   CAP binding site: CAP binding activates transcription in the presence of cAMP. E. coli catabolite activator protein
   5737..6819    -  CDS            lacI: lac repressor; lacI; The lac repressor binds to the lac operator to inhibit transcription in E. coli. This inhibition can be relieved by adding lactose or isopropyl-β-D-thiogalactopyranoside (IPTG).
   6820..6897    -  promoter       lacI promoter: lacI
   6905..7184    -  CDS            TcR (fragment): tetracycline efflux protein; tet; confers resistance to tetracycline
   7210..2       +  promoter       T7 promoter (across the origin): promoter for bacteriophage T7 RNA polymerase
>Addgene plasmid #226896 | pAM252 | addgene full sequence | sequence record 451041 | Addgene NGS Result
GGGGAATTGTGAGCGGATAACAATTCCCCTCTAGAAATAATTTTGTTTAACTTTAAGAAGGAGATATACC
ATGGAAGAAGGTAAACTGGTAATCTGGATTAACGGCGATAAAGGCTATAACGGTCTCGCTGAAGTCGGTA
AGAAATTCGAGAAAGATACCGGAATTAAAGTCACCGTTGAGCATCCGGATAAACTGGAAGAGAAATTCCC
ACAGGTTGCGGCAACTGGCGATGGCCCTGACATTATCTTCTGGGCACACGACCGCTTTGGTGGCTACGCT
CAATCTGGCCTGTTGGCTGAAATCACCCCGGACAAAGCGTTCCAGGACAAGCTGTATCCGTTTACCTGGG
ATGCCGTACGTTACAACGGCAAGCTGATTGCTTACCCGATCGCTGTTGAAGCGTTATCGCTGATTTATAA
CAAAGATCTGCTGCCGAACCCGCCAAAAACCTGGGAAGAGATCCCGGCGCTGGATAAAGAACTGAAAGCG
AAAGGTAAGAGCGCGCTGATGTTCAACCTGCAAGAACCGTACTTCACCTGGCCGCTGATTGCTGCTGACG
GGGGTTATGCGTTCAAGTATGAAAACGGCAAGTACGACATTAAAGACGTGGGCGTGGATAACGCTGGCGC
GAAAGCGGGTCTGACCTTCCTGGTTGACCTGATTAAAAACAAACACATGAATGCAGACACCGATTACTCC
ATCGCAGAAGCTGCCTTTAATAAAGGCGAAACAGCGATGACCATCAACGGCCCGTGGGCATGGTCCAACA
TCGACACCAGCAAAGTGAATTATGGTGTAACGGTACTGCCGACCTTCAAGGGTCAACCATCCAAACCGTT
CGTTGGCGTGCTGAGCGCAGGTATTAACGCCGCCAGTCCGAACAAAGAGCTGGCAAAAGAGTTCCTCGAA
AACTATCTGCTGACTGATGAAGGTCTGGAAGCGGTTAATAAAGACAAACCGCTGGGTGCCGTAGCGCTGA
AGTCTTACGAGGAAGAGTTGGCGAAAGATCCACGTATTGCCGCCACTATGGAAAACGCCCAGAAAGGTGA
AATCATGCCGAACATCCCGCAGATGTCCGCTTTCTGGTATGCCGTGCGTACTGCGGTGATCAACGCCGCC
AGCGGTCGTCAGACTGTCGATGAAGCCCTGAAAGACGCGCAGACTAATTCGAGCATGGCTGCAAGTGAGA
TAATGAACAATCTGCCTATGCATTCCCTCGATTCTTCTCTAAGGGATTTACTTAACGATGACTTATTCAT
TGAAAGTGATGAATCGACCAAGTCGGTAAATGATCAGAGGAGTGAAGTATTTCAAGAATGTGTGAACCTT
TTCATAAAAAGAGATATCAAGGATTGCCTAGAAAAAATGTCTGAGGTTGGATTTATTGATATTACCGTTT
TCAAGTCCAACCCTATGATATTAGATTTATTTGTCAGCGCCTGTGATATTATGCCCAGCTTTACCAAATT
AGGTTTAACACTGCAGAGTGAGATTTTGAATATTTTCACGTTAGATACCCCTCAATGTATTGAGACAAGA
AAAATTATTCTCGGTGACCTCAGTAAACTTTTGGTCATCAATAAATTCTTTCGATGCTGTATCAAGGTTA
TTCAGTTTAACTTAACTGATCACACCGAACAAGAAGAAAAAACTCTGGAGCTTGAATCCATAATGAGTGA
TTTCATTTTCGTATACATAACGAAAATGAGGACAACTATAGATGTAGTTGGCTTACAAGAATTAATCGAG
ATATTCATCTTTCAGGTGAAGGTAAAACTGCATCATAAAAAACCCTCACCGAATATGTATTGGGCGCTTT
GCAAAACATTACCTAAGTTATCTCCAACCCTAAAGGGCCTTTACTTATCTAAAGATGTTTCCATAGAGGA
TGCTATTCTGAACTCAATAGATAATAAAATACAAAAAGATAAGGCGAAGTCTAAAGGTAAACAAAGAGGA
GTGAAACAGAAAATACACCATTTTCACGAGCCTATGTTACACAATAGTAGTGAAGAACAGGTTAAGGTTG
AGGATGCGTTTAATCAACGCACCTCTACTGATAGTAGACTCCAGAGTACTGGAACGGCGCCCCGTAAAAA
AAACAATGATATTACTGTTCTGGCTGGTTCATTTTGGGCGGTCCTGAAGCATCATCTGGAAGTTCTGTTT
CAAGGTCCAGGCAGCAGCGATTATAAGGATGACGATGACAAGCATCACCATCATCACCACTGATTAATTA
ACCTAGGCTGCTGCCACCGCTGAGCAATAACTAGCATAACCCCTTGGGGCCTCTAAACGGGTCTTGAGGG
GTTTTTTGCTGAAAGGAGGAACTATATCCGGATTGGCGAATGGG
[124 nt withheld, positions 2355-2478]
C
[91 nt withheld, positions 2480-2570]
A
[49 nt withheld, positions 2572-2620]
CCTTTGACGTTGGAGTCCACGTTCTTT
[37 nt withheld, positions 2648-2684]
ACCCTATCTCGGTCTATTCTTTTGATTTATAAGGGATTTTGCCGATTTCGGCCTATTGGTTAAAAAATGA
GCTGATTTAACAAAAATTTAACGCGAATTTTAACAAAATATTAACGTTTACAATTTCTGGCGGCACGATG
GCATGAGATTATCAAAAAGGATCTTCACCTAGATCCTTTTAAATTAAAAATGAAGTTTTAAATCAATCTA
AAGTATATATGAGTAAACTTGGTCTGACAGTTACCAATGCTTAATCAGTGAGGCACCTATCTCAGCGATC
TGTCTATTTCGTTCATCCATAGTTGCCTGACTCCCCGTCGTGTAGATAACTACGATACGGGAGGGCTTAC
CATCTGGCCCCAGTGCTGCAATGATACCGCGAGACCCACGCTCACCGGCTCCAGATTTATCAGCAATAAA
CCAGCCAGCCGGAAGGGCCGAGCGCAGAAGTGGTCCTGCAACTTTATCCGCCTCCATCCAGTCTATTAAT
TGTTGCCGGGAAGCTAGAGTAAGTAGTTCGCCAGTTAATAGTTTGCGCAACGTTGTTGCCATTGCTACAG
GCATCGTGGTGTCACGCTCGTCGTTTGGTATGGCTTCATTCAGCTCCGGTTCCCAACGATCAAGGCGAGT
TACATGATCCCCCATGTTGTGCAAAAAAGCGGTTAGCTCCTTCGGTCCTCCGATCGTTGTCAGAAGTAAG
TTGGCCGCAGTGTTATCACTCATGGTTATGGCAGCACTGCATAATTCTCTTACTGTCATGCCATCCGTAA
GATGCTTTTCTGTGACTGGTGAGTACTCAACCAAGTCATTCTGAGAATAGTGTATGCGGCGACCGAGTTG
CTCTTGCCCGGCGTCAATACGGGATAATACCGCGCCACATAGCAGAACTTTAAAAGTGCTCATCATTGGA
AAACGTTCTTCGGGGCGAAAACTCTCAAGGATCTTACCGCTGTTGAGATCCAGTTCGATGTAACCCACTC
GTGCACCCAACTGATCTTCAGCATCTTTTACTTTCACCAGCGTTTCTGGGTGAGCAAAAACAGGAAGGCA
AAATGCCGCAAAAAAGGGAATAAGGGCGACACGGAAATGTTGAATACTCATACTCTTCCTTTTTCAATCA
TGATTGAAGCATTTATCAGGGTTATTGTCTCATGAGCGGATACATATTTGAATGTATTTAGAAAAATAAA
CAAATAGGTCATGACCAAAATCCCTTAACGTGAGTTTTCGTTCCACTGAGCGTCAGACCCCGTAGAAAAG
ATCAAAGGATCTTCTTGAGATCCTTTTTTTCTGCGCGTAATCTGCTGCTTGCAAACAAAAAAACCACCGC
TACCAGCGGTGGTTTGTTTGCCGGATCAAGAGCTACCAACTCTTTTTCCGAAGGTAACTGGCTTCAGCAG
AGCGCAGATACCAAATACTGTCCTTCTAGTGTAGCCGTAGTTAGGCCACCACTTCAAGAACTCTGTAGCA
CCGCCTACATACCTCGCTCTGCTAATCCTGTTACCAGTGGCTGCTGCCAGTGGCGATAAGTCGTGTCTTA
CCGGGTTGGACTCAAGACGATAGTTACCGGATAAGGCGCAGCGGTCGGGCTGAACGGGGGGTTCGTGCAC
ACAGCCCAGCTTGGAGCGAACGACCTACACCGAACTGAGATACCTACAGCGTGAGCTATGAGAAAGCGCC
ACGCTTCCCGAAGGGAGAAAGGCGGACAGGTATCCGGTAAGCGGCAGGGTCGGAACAGGAGAGCGCACGA
GGGAGCTTCCAGGGGGAAACGCCTGGTATCTTTATAGTCCTGTCGGGTTTCGCCACCTCTGACTTGAGCG
TCGATTTTTGTGATGCTCGTCAGGGGGGCGGAGCCTATGGAAAAACGCCAGCAACGCGGCCTTTTTACGG
TTCCTGGCCTTTTGCTGGCCTTTTGCTCACATGTTCTTTCCTGCGTTATCCCCTGATTCTGTGGATAACC
GTATTACCGCCTTTGAGTGAGCTGATACCGCTCGCCGCAGCCGAACGACCGAGCGCAGCGAGTCAGTGAG
CGAGGAAGCGGAAGAGCGCCTGATGCGGTATTTTCTCCTTACGCATCTGTGCGGTATTTCACACCGCAAT
GGTGCACTCTCAGTACAATCTGCTCTGATGCCGCATAGTTAAGCCAGTATACACTCCGCTATCGCTACGT
GACTGGGTCATGGCTGCGCCCCGACACCCGCCAACACCCGCTGACGCGCCCTGACGGGCTTGTCTGCTCC
CGGCATCCGCTTACAGACAAGCTGTGACCGTCTCCGGGAGCTGCATGTGTCAGAGGTTTTCACCGTCATC
ACCGAAACGCGCGAGGCAGCTGCGGTAAAGCTCATCAGCGTGGTCGTGAAGCGATTCACAGATGTCTGCC
TGTTCATCCGCGTCCAGCTCGTTGAGTTTCTCCAGAAGCGTTAATGTCTGGCTTCTGATAAAGCGGGCCA
TGTTAAGGGCGGTTTTTTCCTGTTTGGTCACTGATGCCTCCGTGTAAGGGGGATTTCTGTTCATGGGGGT
AATGATACCGATGAAACGAGAGAGGATGCTCACGATACGGGTTACTGATGATGAACATGCCCGGTTACTG
GAACGTTGTGAGGGTAAACAACTGGCGGTATGGATGCGGCGGGACCAGAGAAAAATCACTCAGGGTCAAT
GCCAGCGCTTCGTTAATACAGATGTAGGTGTTCCACAGGGTAGCCAGCAGCATCCTGCGATGCAGATCCG
GAACATAATGGTGCAGGGCGCTGACTTCCGCGTTTCCAGACTTTACGAAACACGGAAACCGAAGACCATT
CATGTTGTTGCTCAGGTCGCAGACGTTTTGCAGCAGCAGTCGCTTCACGTTCGCTCGCGTATCGGTGATT
CATTCTGCTAACCAGTAAGGCAACCCCGCCAGCCTAGCCGGGTCCTCAACGACAGGAGCACGATCATGCT
AGTCATGCCCCGCGCCCACCGGAAGGAGCTGACTGGGTTGAAGGCTCTCAAGGGCATCGGTCGAGATCCC
GGTGCCTAATGAGTGAGCTAACTTACATTAATTGCGTTGCGCTCACTGCCCGCTTTCCAGTCGGGAAACC
TGTCGTGCCAGCTGCATTAATGAATCGGCCAACGCGCGGGGAGAGGCGGTTTGCGTATTGGGCGCCAGGG
TGGTTTTTCTTTTCACCAGTGAGACGGGCAACAGCTGATTGCCCTTCACCGCCTGGCCCTGAGAGAGTTG
CAGCAAGCGGTCCACGCTGGTTTGCCCCAGCAGGCGAAAATCCTGTTTGATGGTGGTTAACGGCGGGATA
TAACATGAGCTGTCTTCGGTATCGTCGTATCCCACTACCGAGATGTCCGCACCAACGCGCAGCCCGGACT
CGGTAATGGCGCGCATTGCGCCCAGCGCCATCTGATCGTTGGCAACCAGCATCGCAGTGGGAACGATGCC
CTCATTCAGCATTTGCATGGTTTGTTGAAAACCGGACATGGCACTCCAGTCGCCTTCCCGTTCCGCTATC
GGCTGAATTTGATTGCGAGTGAGATATTTATGCCAGCCAGCCAGACGCAGACGCGCCGAGACAGAACTTA
ATGGGCCCGCTAACAGCGCGATTTGCTGGTGACCCAATGCGACCAGATGCTCCACGCCCAGTCGCGTACC
GTCTTCATGGGAGAAAATAATACTGTTGATGGGTGTCTGGTCAGAGACATCAAGAAATAACGCCGGAACA
TTAGTGCAGGCAGCTTCCACAGCAATGGCATCCTGGTCATCCAGCGGATAGTTAATGATCAGCCCACTGA
CGCGTTGCGCGAGAAGATTGTGCACCGCCGCTTTACAGGCTTCGACGCCGCTTCGTTCTACCATCGACAC
CACCACGCTGGCACCCAGTTGATCGGCGCGAGATTTAATCGCCGCGACAATTTGCGACGGCGCGTGCAGG
GCCAGACTGGAGGTGGCAACGCCAATCAGCAACGACTGTTTGCCCGCCAGTTGTTGTGCCACGCGGTTGG
GAATGTAATTCAGCTCCGCCATCGCCGCTTCCACTTTTTCCCGCGTTTTCGCAGAAACGTGGCTGGCCTG
GTTCACCACGCGGGAAACGGTCTGATAAGAGACACCGGCATACTCTGCGACATCGTATAACGTTACTGGT
TTCACATTCACCACCCTGAATTGACTCTCTTCCGGGCGCTATCATGCCATACCGCGAAAGGTTTTGCGCC
ATTCGATGGTGTCCGGGATCTCGACGCTCTCCCTTATGCGACTCCTGCATTAGGAAGCAGCCCAGTAGTA
GGTTGAGGCCGTTGAGCACCGCCGCCGCAAGGAATGGTGCATGCAAGGAGATGGCGCCCAACAGTCCCCC
GGCCACGGGGCCTGCCACCATACCCACGCCGAAACAAGCGCTCATGAGCCCGAAGTGGCGAGCCCGATCT
TCCCCATCGGTGATGTCGGCGATATAGGCGCCAGCAACCGCACCTGTGGCGCCGGTGATGCCGGCCACGA
TGCGTCCGGCGTAGAGGATCGAGATCGATCTCGATCCCGCGAAATTAATACGACTCACTATA
